Addgene plasmid #138512: pBT128c
Purpose: P2
Depositing lab: David Liu. Publication: Phage-assisted evolution of an adenine base editor with improved Cas domain compatibility and activity. Richter MF, Zhao KT, Eton E, Lapinaite A, Newby GA, Thuronyi BW, Wilson C, Koblan LW, Zeng J, Bauer DE, Doudna JA, Liu DR. Nat Biotechnol. 2020 Jul;38(7):883-891. doi: 10.1038/s41587-020-0453-z. Epub 2020 Mar 16. PubMed 32433547.
Backbone
  Vector backbone: pCMV with a BR322 origin
  Vector type: Synthetic Biology
Growth in bacteria
  Bacterial resistance: Kanamycin, 50 μg/mL
  Growth temperature: 37°C
  Growth strain: DH5alpha
  Copy number: Unknown
Gene/Insert
  Gene/Insert name: inteinC-dSpCas9
  Species: Other
  Cloning method: Unknown
Terms and licenses: Academic/Nonprofit Terms; Industry Terms: Not Available to Industry
Depositor comments: Addgene Note: Some researchers have reported a transposon insertion between the KanR and the ori sequences. Addgene has not detected this in our stock, but we recommend screening 2-3 colonies to ensure the correct plasmid is isolated.
How to cite: pBT128c was a gift from David Liu (Addgene plasmid # 138512 ; http://n2t.net/addgene:138512 ; RRID:Addgene_138512)
