[The description below was written by a language model from this plasmid's Addgene catalogue record and pLannotate feature annotations shown in this document.]
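Description:
pBT128c is a 6,133-nt bacterial plasmid classed as a synthetic biology vector, deposited in connection with work on phage-assisted evolution of an adenine base editor. Its stated purpose is simply "P2", which suggests it is the second of a set of accessory plasmids carried by the E. coli host in that selection system, although the record does not spell this out. The declared insert is inteinC-dSpCas9, a C-terminal split-intein half fused to catalytically dead Streptococcus pyogenes Cas9. In such an arrangement, the host-encoded dCas9 portion would be joined by protein trans-splicing to a partner bearing the matching N-terminal intein half, so that only part of the editor needs to be encoded elsewhere. This is a general inference rather than something the record states.

The sequence annotation identifies a dCas9 coding region of roughly 4.1 kb (D10A and H840A, RNA-guided DNA binding without cleavage). It is followed by a very short match to the uracil-DNA glycosylase inhibitor UGI, too small to represent a functional domain and possibly a linker or remnant. The intein itself is not annotated, though unannotated sequence lies just upstream of dCas9. No promoter was detected, so the element driving expression is not stated. An rrnB T1 terminator and a short sspB-like fragment spanning the sequence origin sit upstream of the cassette.

Selection is by kanamycin through an aph(3')-Ia gene. The catalogue lists the backbone as pCMV with a pBR322 origin, but the sequenced record shows a medium-copy p15A origin, which is compatible with ColE1-type plasmids in the same cell. The repository also notes that some users have reported a transposon insertion between the KanR gene and the origin.
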