Features (pLannotate 1.2.2; 6 found; start..end, strand, type, name):
    309..4404    +  CDS            dCas9 (fragment): catalytically dead mutant of the Cas9 endonuclease from the Streptococcus pyogenes Type II CRISPR/Cas system RNA-guided DNA-binding protein that lacks endonuclease activity due to the D10A mutation in the RuvC catalytic domain and the H840A mutation in the HNH catalytic domain
   4423..4446    +  CDS            UGI (fragment): uracil-DNA glycosylase inhibitor from a Bacillus subtilis bacteriophage (Mol et al., 1995)
   4516..5331    -  CDS            KanR: aminoglycoside phosphotransferase; aph(3')-Ia; confers resistance to kanamycin in bacteria or G418 (Geneticin®) in eukaryotes
   5472..6017    -  rep_origin     p15A ori: Plasmids containing the medium-copy-number p15A origin of replication can be propagated in E. coli cells that contain a second plasmid with the ColE1 origin.
   6067..6111    +  terminator     rrnB T1 terminator: transcription terminator T1 from the E. coli rrnB gene
   6130..62      +  CDS            sspB (fragment) (across the origin): SSPB_ECOLI - Experimental evidence at protein level: Swiss-Prot protein existence level 1. Also stimulates degradation of the N-terminus of RseA (residues 1-108, alone or in complex with sigma-E) by ClpX-ClpP in a non-ssrA-mediated fashion. From Escherichia coli (strain K12).
>Addgene plasmid #138512 | pBT128c | addgene full sequence | sequence record 445701 | Addgene Long Read Sequencing Result
CACAGCTAACACCACGTCGTCCCTATCTGCTGCCCTAGGTCTATGAGTGGTTGCTGGATAACTTTACGGG
CATGCATAAGGCTCGTATGATATATTCAGGGAGACCACAACGGTTTCCCTCTACAAATAATTTTGTTTAA
CTTTTACTAGAGTGGGACCCTACCTGCAGGTGCAGTAAGGAGGAAAAAAAAATGATCAAGATAGCTACAA
GGAAGTATCTTGGCAAACAAAACGTTTATGATATTGGAGTCGAAAGAGATCACAACTTTGCTCTGAAGAA
CGGATTCATAGCTTCTAATTGTTTTAACAAATACTCAATAGGCTTAGCTATCGGCACAAATAGCGTCGGA
TGGGCGGTGATCACTGATGAATATAAGGTTCCGTCTAAAAAGTTCAAGGTTCTGGGAAATACAGACCGCC
ACAGTATCAAAAAAAATCTTATAGGGGCTCTTTTATTTGACAGTGGAGAGACAGCGGAAGCGACTCGTCT
CAAACGGACAGCTCGTAGAAGGTATACACGTCGGAAGAATCGTATTTGTTATCTACAGGAGATTTTTTCA
AATGAGATGGCGAAAGTAGATGATAGTTTCTTTCATCGACTTGAAGAGTCTTTTTTGGTGGAAGAAGACA
AGAAGCATGAACGTCATCCTATTTTTGGAAATATAGTAGATGAAGTTGCTTATCATGAGAAATATCCAAC
TATCTATCATCTGCGAAAAAAATTGGTAGATTCTACTGATAAAGCGGATTTGCGCTTAATCTATTTGGCC
TTAGCGCATATGATTAAGTTTCGTGGTCATTTTTTGATTGAGGGAGATTTAAATCCTGATAATAGTGATG
TGGACAAACTATTTATCCAGTTGGTACAAACCTACAATCAATTATTTGAAGAAAACCCTATTAACGCAAG
TGGAGTAGATGCTAAAGCGATTCTTTCTGCACGATTGAGTAAATCAAGACGATTAGAAAATCTCATTGCT
CAGCTCCCCGGTGAGAAGAAAAATGGCTTATTTGGGAATCTCATTGCTTTGTCATTGGGTTTGACCCCTA
ATTTTAAATCAAATTTTGATTTGGCAGAAGATGCTAAATTACAGCTTTCAAAAGATACTTACGATGATGA
TTTAGATAATTTATTGGCGCAAATTGGAGATCAATATGCTGATTTGTTTTTGGCAGCTAAGAATTTATCA
GATGCTATTTTACTTTCAGATATCCTAAGAGTAAATACTGAAATAACTAAGGCTCCCCTATCAGCTTCAA
TGATTAAACGCTACGATGAACATCATCAAGACTTGACTCTTTTAAAAGCTTTAGTTCGACAACAACTTCC
AGAAAAGTATAAAGAAATCTTTTTTGATCAATCAAAAAACGGATATGCAGGTTATATTGATGGGGGAGCT
AGCCAAGAAGAATTTTATAAATTTATCAAACCAATTTTAGAAAAAATGGATGGTACTGAGGAATTATTGG
TGAAACTAAATCGTGAAGATTTGCTGCGCAAGCAACGGACCTTTGACAACGGCTCTATTCCCCATCAAAT
TCACTTGGGTGAGCTGCATGCTATTTTGAGAAGACAAGAAGACTTTTATCCATTTTTAAAAGACAATCGT
GAGAAGATTGAAAAAATCTTGACTTTTCGAATTCCTTATTATGTTGGTCCATTGGCGCGTGGCAATAGTC
GTTTTGCATGGATGACTCGGAAGTCTGAAGAAACAATTACCCCATGGAATTTTGAAGAAGTTGTCGATAA
AGGTGCTTCAGCTCAATCATTTATTGAACGCATGACAAACTTTGATAAAAATCTTCCAAATGAAAAAGTA
CTACCAAAACATAGTTTGCTTTATGAGTATTTTACGGTTTATAACGAATTGACAAAGGTCAAATATGTTA
CTGAAGGAATGCGAAAACCAGCATTTCTTTCAGGTGAACAGAAGAAAGCCATTGTTGATTTACTCTTCAA
AACAAATCGAAAAGTAACCGTTAAGCAATTAAAAGAAGATTATTTCAAAAAAATAGAATGTTTTGATAGT
GTTGAAATTTCAGGAGTTGAAGATAGATTTAATGCTTCATTAGGTACCTACCATGATTTGCTAAAAATTA
TTAAAGATAAAGATTTTTTGGATAATGAAGAAAATGAAGATATCTTAGAGGATATTGTTTTAACATTGAC
CTTATTTGAAGATAGGGAGATGATTGAGGAAAGACTTAAAACATATGCTCACCTCTTTGATGATAAGGTG
ATGAAACAGCTTAAACGTCGCCGTTATACTGGTTGGGGACGTTTGTCTCGAAAATTGATTAATGGTATTA
GGGATAAGCAATCTGGCAAAACAATATTAGATTTTTTGAAATCAGATGGTTTTGCCAATCGCAATTTTAT
GCAGCTGATCCATGATGATAGTTTGACATTTAAAGAAGACATTCAAAAAGCACAAGTGTCTGGACAAGGC
GATAGTTTACATGAACATATTGCAAATTTAGCTGGTAGCCCTGCTATTAAAAAAGGTATTTTACAGACTG
TAAAAGTTGTTGATGAATTGGTCAAAGTAATGGGGCGGCATAAGCCAGAAAATATCGTTATTGAAATGGC
ACGTGAAAATCAGACAACTCAAAAGGGCCAGAAAAATTCGCGAGAGCGTATGAAACGAATCGAAGAAGGT
ATCAAAGAATTAGGAAGTCAGATTCTTAAAGAGCATCCTGTTGAAAATACTCAATTGCAAAATGAAAAGC
TCTATCTCTATTATCTCCAAAATGGAAGAGACATGTATGTGGACCAAGAATTAGATATTAATCGTTTAAG
TGATTATGATGTCGATGCCATTGTTCCACAAAGTTTCCTTAAAGACGATTCAATAGACAATAAGGTCTTA
ACGCGTTCTGATAAAAATCGTGGTAAATCGGATAACGTTCCAAGTGAAGAAGTAGTCAAAAAGATGAAAA
ACTATTGGAGACAACTTCTAAACGCCAAGTTAATCACTCAACGTAAGTTTGATAATTTAACGAAAGCTGA
ACGTGGAGGTTTGAGTGAACTTGATAAAGCTGGTTTTATCAAACGCCAATTGGTTGAAACTCGCCAAATC
ACTAAGCATGTGGCACAAATTTTGGATAGTCGCATGAATACTAAATACGATGAAAATGATAAACTTATTC
GAGAGGTTAAAGTGATTACCTTAAAATCTAAATTAGTTTCTGACTTCCGAAAAGATTTCCAATTCTATAA
AGTACGTGAGATTAACAATTACCATCATGCCCATGATGCGTATCTAAATGCCGTCGTTGGAACTGCTTTG
ATTAAGAAATATCCAAAACTTGAATCGGAGTTTGTCTATGGTGATTATAAAGTTTATGATGTTCGTAAAA
TGATTGCTAAGTCTGAGCAAGAAATAGGCAAAGCAACCGCAAAATATTTCTTTTACTCTAATATCATGAA
CTTCTTCAAAACAGAAATTACACTTGCAAATGGAGAGATTCGCAAACGCCCTCTAATCGAAACTAATGGG
GAAACTGGAGAAATTGTCTGGGATAAAGGGCGAGATTTTGCCACAGTGCGCAAAGTATTGTCCATGCCCC
AAGTCAATATTGTCAAGAAAACAGAAGTACAGACAGGCGGATTCTCCAAGGAGTCAATTTTACCAAAAAG
AAATTCGGACAAGCTTATTGCTCGTAAAAAAGACTGGGATCCAAAAAAATATGGTGGTTTTGATAGTCCA
ACGGTAGCTTATTCAGTCCTAGTGGTTGCTAAGGTGGAAAAAGGGAAATCGAAGAAGTTAAAATCCGTTA
AAGAGTTACTAGGGATCACAATTATGGAAAGAAGTTCCTTTGAAAAAAATCCGATTGACTTTTTAGAAGC
TAAAGGATATAAGGAAGTTAAAAAAGACTTAATCATTAAACTACCTAAATATAGTCTTTTTGAGTTAGAA
AACGGTCGTAAACGGATGCTGGCTAGTGCCGGAGAATTACAAAAAGGAAATGAGCTGGCTCTGCCAAGCA
AATATGTGAATTTTTTATATTTAGCTAGTCATTATGAAAAGTTGAAGGGTAGTCCAGAAGATAACGAACA
AAAACAATTGTTTGTGGAGCAGCATAAGCATTATTTAGATGAGATTATTGAGCAAATCAGTGAATTTTCT
AAGCGTGTTATTTTAGCAGATGCCAATTTAGATAAAGTTCTTAGTGCATATAACAAACATAGAGACAAAC
CAATACGTGAACAAGCAGAAAATATTATTCATTTATTTACGTTGACGAATCTTGGAGCTCCCGCTGCTTT
TAAATATTTTGATACAACAATTGATCGTAAACGATATACGTCTACAAAAGAAGTTTTAGATGCCACTCTT
ATCCATCAATCCATCACTGGTCTTTATGAAACACGCATTGATTTGAGTCAGCTAGGAGGTGACTAACCAG
GATAGCAACGGTGAAAATAAGATTAAAATGTTATAAGGCACTCCTCAGCAAATATAATGACCCTCTTGAT
AACCCAAGAGGGCATTTTTTAATGCCCATGGCGTCTTAGAAAAACTCATCGAGCATCAAATGAAACTGCA
ATTTATTCATATCAGGATTATCAATACCATATTTTTGAAAAAGCCGTTTCTGTAATGAAGGAGAAAACTC
ACCGAGGCAGTTCCATAGGATGGCAAGATCCTGGTATCGGTCTGCGATTCCGACTCGTCCAACATCAATA
CAACCTATTAATTTCCCCTCGTCAAAAATAAGGTTATCAAGTGAGAAATCACCATGAGTGACGACTGAAT
CCGGTGAGAATGGCAAAAGTTTATGCATTTCTTTCCAGACTTGTTCAACAGGCCAGCCATTACGCTCGTC
ATCAAAATCACTCGCATCAACCAAACCGTTATTCATTCGTGATTGCGCCTGAGCGAGACGAAATACGCGA
TCGCTGTTAAAAGGACAATTACAAACAGGAATCGAATGCAACCGGCGCAGGAACACTGCCAGCGCATCAA
CAATATTTTCACCTGAATCAGGATATTCTTCTAATACCTGGAATGCTGTTTTCCCGGGGATCGCAGTGGT
GAGTAACCATGCATCATCAGGAGTACGGATAAAATGCTTGATGGTCGGAAGAGGCATAAATTCCGTCAGC
CAGTTTAGTCTGACCATCTCATCTGTAACATCATTGGCAACGCTACCTTTGCCATGTTTCAGAAACAACT
CTGGCGCATCGGGCTTCCCATACAATCGATAGATTGTCGCACCTGATTGCCCGACATTATCGCGAGCCCA
TTTATACCCATATAAATCAGCATCCATGTTGGAATTTAATCGCGGCCTAGAGCAAGACGTTTCCCGTTGA
ATATGGCTCATAACACCCCTTGTATTACTGTTTATGTAAGCAGACAGTTTTATTGTTCATGAAGAGAAAC
CTACGGATCGGGGCGGAGATTTCCTGGAAGATGCCAGGAAGATACTTAACAGGGAAGTGAGAGGGCCGCG
GCAAAGCCGTTTTTCCATAGGCTCCGCCCCCCTGACAAGCATCACGAAATCTGACGCTCAAATCAGTGGT
GGCGAAACCCGACAGGACTATAAAGATACCAGGCGTTTCCCCCTGGCGGCTCCCTCGTGCGCTCTCCTGT
TCCTGCCTTTCGGTTTACCGGTGTCATTCCGCTGTTATGGCCGCGTTTGTCTCATTCCACGCCTGACACT
CAGTTCCGGGTAGGCAGTTCGCTCCAAGCTGGACTGTATGCACGAACCCCCCGTTCAGTCCGACCGCTGC
GCCTTATCCGGTAACTATCGTCTTGAGTCCAACCCGGAAAGACATGCAAAAGCACCACTGGCAGCAGCCA
CTGGTAATTGATTTAGAGGAGTTAGTCTTGAAGTCATGCGCCGGTTAAGGCTAAACTGAAAGGACAAGTT
TTGGTGACTGCGCTCCTCCAAGCCAGTTACCTCGGTTCAAAGAGTTGGTAGCTCAGAGAACCTTCGAAAA
ACCGCCCTGCAAGGCGGTTTTTTCGTTTTCAGAGCAAGAGATTACGCGCAGACCAAAACGATCTCAAGAA
GATCATCTTATTAAGGAGCCCCATACGATATAAGAGGACATCCGGTCAAATAAAACGAAAGGCTCAGTCG
AAAGACTGGGCCTTTCGTTTTGCTGAGGAGACTTAGGGACTCT
